>Addgene plasmid #144580 | TFORF3104 | addgene full sequence | sequence record 404280 | Addgene NGS Result
TTAATGTAGTCTTATGCAATACTCTTGTAGTCTTGCAACATGGTAACGATGAGTTAGCAACATGCCTTAC
AAGGAGAGAAAAAGCACCGTGCATGCCGATTGGTGGAAGTAAGGTGGTACGATCGTGCCTTATTAGGAAG
GCAACAGACGGGTCTGACATGGATTGGACGAACCACTGAATTGCCGCATTGCAGAGATATTGTATTTAAG
TGCCTAGCTCGATACATAAACGGGTCTCTCTGGTTAGACCAGATCTGAGCCTGGGAGCTCTCTGGCTAAC
TAGGGAACCCACTGCTTAAGCCTCAATAAAGCTTGCCTTGAGTGCTTCAAGTAGTGTGTGCCCGTCTGTT
GTGTGACTCTGGTAACTAGAGATCCCTCAGACCCTTTTAGTCAGTGTGGAAAATCTCTAGCAGTGGCGCC
CGAACAGGGACTTGAAAGCGAAAGGGAAACCAGAGGAGCTCTCTCGACGCAGGACTCGGCTTGCTGAAGC
GCGCACGGCAAGAGGCGAGGGGCGGCGACTGGTGAGTACGCCAAAAATTTTGACTAGCGGAGGCTAGAAG
GAGAGAGATGGGTGCGAGAGCGTCAGTATTAAGCGGGGGAGAATTAGATCGCGATGGGAAAAAATTCGGT
TAAGGCCAGGGGGAAAGAAAAAATATAAATTAAAACATATAGTATGGGCAAGCAGGGAGCTAGAACGATT
CGCAGTTAATCCTGGCCTGTTAGAAACATCAGAAGGCTGTAGACAAATACTGGGACAGCTACAACCATCC
CTTCAGACAGGATCAGAAGAACTTAGATCATTATATAATACAGTAGCAACCCTCTATTGTGTGCATCAAA
GGATAGAGATAAAAGACACCAAGGAAGCTTTAGACAAGATAGAGGAAGAGCAAAACAAAAGTAAGACCAC
CGCACAGCAAGCGGCCGCTGATCTTCAGACCTGGAGGAGGAGATATGAGGGACAATTGGAGAAGTGAATT
ATATAAATATAAAGTAGTAAAAATTGAACCATTAGGAGTAGCACCCACCAAGGCAAAGAGAAGAGTGGTG
CAGAGAGAAAAAAGAGCAGTGGGAATAGGAGCTTTGTTCCTTGGGTTCTTGGGAGCAGCAGGAAGCACTA
TGGGCGCAGCGTCAATGACGCTGACGGTACAGGCCAGACAATTATTGTCTGGTATAGTGCAGCAGCAGAA
CAATTTGCTGAGGGCTATTGAGGCGCAACAGCATCTGTTGCAACTCACAGTCTGGGGCATCAAGCAGCTC
CAGGCAAGAATCCTGGCTGTGGAAAGATACCTAAAGGATCAACAGCTCCTGGGGATTTGGGGTTGCTCTG
GAAAACTCATTTGCACCACTGCTGTGCCTTGGAATGCTAGTTGGAGTAATAAATCTCTGGAACAGATTTG
GAATCACACGACCTGGATGGAGTGGGACAGAGAAATTAACAATTACACAAGCTTAATACACTCCTTAATT
GAAGAATCGCAAAACCAGCAAGAAAAGAATGAACAAGAATTATTGGAATTAGATAAATGGGCAAGTTTGT
GGAATTGGTTTAACATAACAAATTGGCTGTGGTATATAAAATTATTCATAATGATAGTAGGAGGCTTGGT
AGGTTTAAGAATAGTTTTTGCTGTACTTTCTATAGTGAATAGAGTTAGGCAGGGATATTCACCATTATCG
TTTCAGACCCACCTCCCAACCCCGAGGGGACCCATGCATTGCATCTCAATTAGTCAGCAACCAGGTGTGG
AAAGTCCCCAGGCTCCCCAGCAGGCAGAAGTATGCAAAGCATGCGTCTCAATTAGTCAGCAACCATAGTC
CCGCCCCTAACTCCGCCCATCCCGCCCCTAACTCCGCCCAGTTCCGCCCATTCTCCGCCCCATGGCTGAC
TAATTTTTTTTATTTATGCAGAGGCCGAGGCCGCCTCGGCCTCTGAGCTATTCCAGAAGTAGTGAGGAGG
CTTTTTTGGAGGCCTAGGCTTTTGCAAAAAGCTTTCTAGAGGTACCACCGGAGCTTACCATGACCGAGTA
CAAGCCCACGGTGCGCCTCGCCACCCGCGACGACGTCCCCAGGGCCGTACGCACCCTCGCCGCCGCGTTC
GCCGACTACCCCGCCACGCGCCACACCGTCGATCCGGACCGCCACATCGAGCGGGTCACCGAGCTGCAAG
AACTCTTCCTCACGCGCGTCGGGCTCGACATCGGCAAGGTGTGGGTCGCGGACGACGGCGCCGCCGTGGC
GGTCTGGACCACGCCGGAGAGCGTCGAAGCGGGGGCGGTGTTCGCCGAGATCGGCCCGCGCATGGCCGAG
TTGAGCGGTTCCCGGCTGGCCGCGCAGCAACAGATGGAAGGCCTCCTGGCGCCGCACCGGCCCAAGGAGC
CCGCGTGGTTCCTGGCCACCGTCGGCGTCTCGCCCGACCACCAGGGCAAGGGTCTGGGCAGCGCCGTCGT
GCTCCCCGGAGTGGAGGCGGCCGAGCGCGCCGGGGTGCCCGCCTTCCTGGAGACCTCCGCGCCCCGCAAC
CTCCCCTTCTACGAGCGGCTCGGCTTCACCGTCACCGCCGACGTCGAGGTGCCCGAAGGACCGCGCACCT
GGTGCATGACCCGCAAGCCCGGTGCCAGTTAACGAATTCTAGATCTTGAGACAAATGGCAGTATTCATCC
ACAATTTTAAAAGAAAAGGGGGGATTGGGGGGTACAGTGCAGGGGAAAGAATAGTAGACATAATAGCAAC
AGACATACAAACTAAAGAATTACAAAAACAAATTACAAAAATTCAAAATTTTCGGGTTTATTACAGGGAC
AGCAGAGATCCACTTTGGCGCCGGCTCGAGGCCTGCAGGTGCAAAGATGGATAAAGTTTTAAACAGAGAG
GAATCTTTGCAGCTAATGGACCTTCTAGGTCTTGAAAGGAGTGGGAATTGGCTCCGGTGCCCGTCAGTGG
GCAGAGCGCACATCGCCCACAGTCCCCGAGAAGTTGGGGGGAGGGGTCGGCAATTGAACCGGTGCCTAGA
GAAGGTGGCGCGGGGTAAACTGGGAAAGTGATGTCGTGTACTGGCTCCGCCTTTTTCCCGAGGGTGGGGG
AGAACCGTATATAAGTGCAGTAGTCGCCGTGAACGTTCTTTTTCGCAACGGGTTTGCCGCCAGAACACAG
GTAAGTGCCGTGTGTGGTTCCCGCGGGCCTGGCCTCTTTACGGGTTATGGCCCTTGCGTGCCTTGAATTA
CTTCCACCTGGCTGCAGTACGTGATTCTTGATCCCGAGCTTCGGGTTGGAAGTGGGTGGGAGAGTTCGAG
GCCTTGCGCTTAAGGAGCCCCTTCGCCTCGTGCTTGAGTTGAGGCCTGGCCTGGGCGCTGGGGCCGCCGC
GTGCGAATCTGGTGGCACCTTCGCGCCTGTCTCGCTGCTTTCGATAAGTCTCTAGCCATTTAAAATTTTT
GATGACCTGCTGCGACGCTTTTTTTCTGGCAAGATAGTCTTGTAAATGCGGGCCAAGATCTGCACACTGG
TATTTCGGTTTTTGGGGCCGCGGGCGGCGACGGGGCCCGTGCGTCCCAGCGCACATGTTCGGCGAGGCGG
GGCCTGCGAGCGCGGCCACCGAGAATCGGACGGGGGTAGTCTCAAGCTGGCCGGCCTGCTCTGGTGCCTG
GCCTCGCGCCGCCGTGTATCGCCCCGCCCTGGGCGGCAAGGCTGGCCCGGTCGGCACCAGTTGCGTGAGC
GGAAAGATGGCCGCTTCCCGGCCCTGCTGCAGGGAGCTCAAAATGGAGGACGCGGCGCTCGGGAGAGCGG
GCGGGTGAGTCACCCACACAAAGGAAAAGGGCCTTTCCGTCCTCAGCCGTCGCTTCATGTGACTCCACGG
AGTACCGGGCGCCGTCCAGGCACCTCGATTAGTTCTCGAGCTTTTGGAGTACGTCGTCTTTAGGTTGGGG
GGAGGGGTTTTATGCGATGGAGTTTCCCCACACTGAGTGGGTGGAGACTGAAGTTAGGCCAGCTTGGCAC
TTGATGTAATTCTCCTTGGAATTTGCCCTTTTTGAGTTTGGATCTTGGTTCATTCTCAAGCCTCAGACAG
TGGTTCAAAGTTTTTTTCTTCCATTTCAGGTGTCGTGAGGCTAGCATCGATTGATCAACAAGTTTGTACA
AAAAAGTTGGCATGTTCCCCAGCCCTGCTCTCACGCCCACGCCCTTCTCAGTCAAAGACATCCTAAACCT
GGAACAGCAGCAGCGCAGCCTGGCTGCCGCCGGAGAGCTCTCTGCCCGCCTGGAGGCGACCCTGGCGCCC
TCCTCCTGCATGCTGGCCGCCTTCAAGCCAGAGGCCTACGCTGGGCCCGAGGCGGCTGCGCCGGGCCTCC
CAGAGCTGCGCGCAGAGCTGGGCCGCGCGCCTTCACCGGCCAAGTGTGCGTCTGCCTTTCCCGCCGCCCC
CGCCTTCTATCCACGTGCCTACAGCGACCCCGACCCAGCCAAGGACCCTAGAGCCGAAAAGAAAGAGCTG
TGCGCGCTGCAGAAGGCGGTGGAGCTGGAGAAGACAGAGGCGGACAACGCGGAGCGGCCCCGGGCGCGAC
GGCGGAGGAAGCCGCGCGTGCTCTTCTCGCAGGCGCAGGTCTATGAGCTGGAGCGGCGCTTCAAGCAGCA
GCGGTACCTGTCGGCCCCCGAACGCGACCAGCTGGCCAGCGTGCTGAAACTCACGTCCACGCAGGTCAAG
ATCTGGTTCCAGAACCGGCGCTACAAGTGCAAGCGGCAGCGGCAGGACCAGACTCTGGAGCTGGTGGGGC
TGCCCCCGCCGCCGCCGCCGCCTGCCCGCAGGATCGCGGTGCCAGTGCTGGTGCGCGATGGCAAGCCATG
CCTAGGGGACTCGGCGCCCTACGCGCCTGCCTACGGCGTGGGCCTCAATCCCTACGGTTATAACGCCTAC
CCCGCCTATCCGGGTTACGGCGGCGCGGCCTGCAGCCCTGGCTACAGCTGCACTGCCGCTTACCCCGCCG
GGCCTTCCCCAGCGCAGCCGGCCACTGCCGCCGCCAACAACAACTTCGTGAACTTCGGCGTCGGGGACTT
GAATGCGGTTCAGAGCCCCGGGATTCCGCAGAGCAACTCGGGAGTGTCCACGCTGCATGGTATCCGAGCC
TGGTACCCAACTTTCTTGTACAAAGTGGTTGATATCGGTAAGCCTATCCCTAACCCTCTCCTCGGTCTCG
ATTCTACGTAGTAATGAACTAGTCCGTAACTTGAAAGTATTTCGATTTCTTGGCTTTATATATCTTGTGG
AAAGGACGATGCAACACTGCACAATGAAGACAGACGCGTTAAGTCGACAATCAACCTCTGGATTACAAAA
TTTGTGAAAGATTGACTGGTATTCTTAACTATGTTGCTCCTTTTACGCTATGTGGATACGCTGCTTTAAT
GCCTTTGTATCATGCTATTGCTTCCCGTATGGCTTTCATTTTCTCCTCCTTGTATAAATCCTGGTTGCTG
TCTCTTTATGAGGAGTTGTGGCCCGTTGTCAGGCAACGTGGCGTGGTGTGCACTGTGTTTGCTGACGCAA
CCCCCACTGGTTGGGGCATTGCCACCACCTGTCAGCTCCTTTCCGGGACTTTCGCTTTCCCCCTCCCTAT
TGCCACGGCGGAACTCATCGCCGCCTGCCTTGCCCGCTGCTGGACAGGGGCTCGGCTGTTGGGCACTGAC
AATTCCGTGGTGTTGTCGGGGAAATCATCGTCCTTTCCTTGGCTGCTCGCCTGTGTTGCCACCTGGATTC
TGCGCGGGACGTCCTTCTGCTACGTCCCTTCGGCCCTCAATCCAGCGGACCTTCCTTCCCGCGGCCTGCT
GCCGGCTCTGCGGCCTCTTCCGCGTCTTCGCCTTCGCCCTCAGACGAGTCGGATCTCCCTTTGGGCCGCC
TCCCCGCGTCGACTTTAAGACCAATGACTTACAAGGCAGCTGTAGATCTTAGCCACTTTTTAAAAGAAAA
GGGGGGACTGGAAGGGCTAATTCACTCCCAACGAAGACAAGATCTGCTTTTTGCTTGTACTGGGTCTCTC
TGGTTAGACCAGATCTGAGCCTGGGAGCTCTCTGGCTAACTAGGGAACCCACTGCTTAAGCCTCAATAAA
GCTTGCCTTGAGTGCTTCAAGTAGTGTGTGCCCGTCTGTTGTGTGACTCTGGTAACTAGAGATCCCTCAG
ACCCTTTTAGTCAGTGTGGAAAATCTCTAGCAGTACGTATAGTAGTTCATGTCATCTTATTATTCAGTAT
TTATAACTTGCAAAGAAATGAATATCAGAGAGTGAGAGGAACTTGTTTATTGCAGCTTATAATGGTTACA
AATAAAGCAATAGCATCACAAATTTCACAAATAAAGCATTTTTTTCACTGCATTCTAGTTGTGGTTTGTC
CAAACTCATCAATGTATCTTATCATGTCTGGCTCTAGCTATCCCGCCCCTAACTCCGCCCATCCCGCCCC
TAACTCCGCCCAGTTCCGCCCATTCTCCGCCCCATGGCTGACTAATTTTTTTTATTTATGCAGAGGCCGA
GGCCGCCTCGGCCTCTGAGCTATTCCAGAAGTAGTGAGGAGGCTTTTTTGGAGGCCTAGGGACGTACCCA
ATTCGCCCTATAGTGAGTCGTATTACGCGCGCTCACTGGCCGTCGTTTTACAACGTCGTGACTGGGAAAA
CCCTGGCGTTACCCAACTTAATCGCCTTGCAGCACATCCCCCTTTCGCCAGCTGGCGTAATAGCGAAGAG
GCCCGCACCGATCGCCCTTCCCAACAGTTGCGCAGCCTGAATGGCGAATGGG
[124 nt withheld, positions 6773-6896]
C
[91 nt withheld, positions 6898-6988]
A
[49 nt withheld, positions 6990-7038]
CCTTTGACGTTGGAGTCCACGTTCTTT
[37 nt withheld, positions 7066-7102]
ACCCTATCTCGGTCTATTCTTTTGATTTATAAGGGATTTTGCCGATTTCGGCCTATTGGTTAAAAAATGA
GCTGATTTAACAAAAATTTAACGCGAATTTTAACAAAATATTAACGCTTACAATTTAGGTGGCACTTTTC
GGGGAAATGTGCGCGGAACCCCTATTTGTTTATTTTTCTAAATACATTCAAATATGTATCCGCTCATGAG
ACAATAACCCTGATAAATGCTTCAATAATATTGAAAAAGGAAGAGTATGAGTATTCAACATTTCCGTGTC
GCCCTTATTCCCTTTTTTGCGGCATTTTGCCTTCCTGTTTTTGCTCACCCAGAAACGCTGGTGAAAGTAA
AAGATGCTGAAGATCAGTTGGGTGCACGAGTGGGTTACATCGAACTGGATCTCAACAGCGGTAAGATCCT
TGAGAGTTTTCGCCCCGAAGAACGTTTTCCAATGATGAGCACTTTTAAAGTTCTGCTATGTGGCGCGGTA
TTATCCCGTATTGACGCCGGGCAAGAGCAACTCGGTCGCCGCATACACTATTCTCAGAATGACTTGGTTG
AGTACTCACCAGTCACAGAAAAGCATCTTACGGATGGCATGACAGTAAGAGAATTATGCAGTGCTGCCAT
AACCATGAGTGATAACACTGCGGCCAACTTACTTCTGACAACGATCGGAGGACCGAAGGAGCTAACCGCT
TTTTTGCACAACATGGGGGATCATGTAACTCGCCTTGATCGTTGGGAACCGGAGCTGAATGAAGCCATAC
CAAACGACGAGCGTGACACCACGATGCCTGTAGCAATGGCAACAACGTTGCGCAAACTATTAACTGGCGA
ACTACTTACTCTAGCTTCCCGGCAACAATTAATAGACTGGATGGAGGCGGATAAAGTTGCAGGACCACTT
CTGCGCTCGGCCCTTCCGGCTGGCTGGTTTATTGCTGATAAATCTGGAGCCGGTGAGCGTGGGTCTCGCG
GTATCATTGCAGCACTGGGGCCAGATGGTAAGCCCTCCCGTATCGTAGTTATCTACACGACGGGGAGTCA
GGCAACTATGGATGAACGAAATAGACAGATCGCTGAGATAGGTGCCTCACTGATTAAGCATTGGTAACTG
TCAGACCAAGTTTACTCATATATACTTTAGATTGATTTAAAACTTCATTTTTAATTTAAAAGGATCTAGG
TGAAGATCCTTTTTGATAATCTCATGACCAAAATCCCTTAACGTGAGTTTTCGTTCCACTGAGCGTCAGA
CCCCGTAGAAAAGATCAAAGGATCTTCTTGAGATCCTTTTTTTCTGCGCGTAATCTGCTGCTTGCAAACA
AAAAAACCACCGCTACCAGCGGTGGTTTGTTTGCCGGATCAAGAGCTACCAACTCTTTTTCCGAAGGTAA
CTGGCTTCAGCAGAGCGCAGATACCAAATACTGTTCTTCTAGTGTAGCCGTAGTTAGGCCACCACTTCAA
GAACTCTGTAGCACCGCCTACATACCTCGCTCTGCTAATCCTGTTACCAGTGGCTGCTGCCAGTGGCGAT
AAGTCGTGTCTTACCGGGTTGGACTCAAGACGATAGTTACCGGATAAGGCGCAGCGGTCGGGCTGAACGG
GGGGTTCGTGCACACAGCCCAGCTTGGAGCGAACGACCTACACCGAACTGAGATACCTACAGCGTGAGCT
ATGAGAAAGCGCCACGCTTCCCGAAGGGAGAAAGGCGGACAGGTATCCGGTAAGCGGCAGGGTCGGAACA
GGAGAGCGCACGAGGGAGCTTCCAGGGGGAAACGCCTGGTATCTTTATAGTCCTGTCGGGTTTCGCCACC
TCTGACTTGAGCGTCGATTTTTGTGATGCTCGTCAGGGGGGCGGAGCCTATGGAAAAACGCCAGCAACGC
GGCCTTTTTACGGTTCCTGGCCTTTTGCTGGCCTTTTGCTCACATGTTCTTTCCTGCGTTATCCCCTGAT
TCTGTGGATAACCGTATTACCGCCTTTGAGTGAGCTGATACCGCTCGCCGCAGCCGAACGACCGAGCGCA
GCGAGTCAGTGAGCGAGGAAGCGGAAGAGCGCCCAATACGCAAACCGCCTCTCCCCGCGCGTTGGCCGAT
TCATTAATGCAGCTGGCACGACAGGTTTCCCGACTGGAAAGCGGGCAGTGAGCGCAACGCAATTAATGTG
AGTTAGCTCACTCATTAGGCACCCCAGGCTTTACACTTTATGCTTCCGGCTCGTATGTTGTGTGGAATTG
TGAGCGGATAACAATTTCACACAGGAAACAGCTATGACCATGATTACGCCAAGCGCGCAATTAACCCTCA
CTAAAGGGAACAAAAGCTGGAGCTGCAAGC
Features (pLannotate 1.2.2; 34 found; start..end, strand, type, name):
      5..231     +  promoter       RSV promoter: Rous sarcoma virus enhancer/promoter
    232..412     +  LTR            5' LTR (truncated): truncated 5' long terminal repeat (LTR) from HIV-1
    459..584     +  misc_feature   HIV-1 Ψ: packaging signal of human immunodeficiency virus type 1
    568..931     +  CDS            HIV-1 gag (fragment): gag protein from human immunodeficiency virus 1; gag
   1077..1310    +  misc_feature   RRE: The Rev response element (RRE) of HIV-1 allows for Rev-dependent mRNA export from the nucleus to the cytoplasm.
   1687..1713    +  CDS            Rev (fragment): human immunodeficiency virus 1 (HIV-1) Rev protein; rev; enhances nuclear export of unspliced and incompletely spliced viral mRNAs
   1720..1743    +  promoter       SV40 promoter (fragment): SV40 early promoter
   1744..1815    +  promoter       SV40 promoter (fragment): SV40 enhancer and early promoter
   1839..1974    +  rep_origin     SV40 ori: SV40 origin of replication
   2020..2616    +  CDS            PuroR (fragment): puromycin N-acetyltransferase; pac from Streptomyces; confers resistance to puromycin
   2665..2782    +  misc_feature   cPPT/CTS: central polypurine tract and central termination sequence of HIV-1
   2847..2913    +  CDS            small t antigen (fragment): SV40 (simian virus 40) small t antigen
   2920..4098    +  promoter       EF-1α promoter: strong constitutive promoter for human elongation factor EF-1α
   4119..4136    +  protein_bind   attB1 (fragment): mutant version of attB; core recombination site for the Gateway® BP reaction BP Clonase™
   4142..5113    +  CDS            NKX2-5: NKX25_HUMAN - Also known as CSX, NKX2.5, NKX2E. Experimental evidence at protein level: Swiss-Prot protein existence level 1. Transcription factor required for the development of the heart and the spleen (PubMed:22560297). During heart development, acts as a transcriptional activator of ANF in cooperation with GATA4 (By similarity). Binds to the core DNA motif of NPPA promoter (PubMed:22849347, PubMed:26926761). Together with PBX1, required for spleen development through a mechanism that involves CDKN2B repression (PubMed:22560297). From Homo sapiens (Human).
   5115..5139    -  protein_bind   attB2: mutant version of attB; recombination site for the Gateway® BP reaction BP Clonase™
   5147..5188    +  CDS            V5 tag: epitope tag from simian virus 5
   5204..5257    +  promoter       U6 promoter (fragment): RNA polymerase III promoter for human U6 snRNA
   5299..5887    +  misc_feature   WPRE: woodchuck hepatitis virus posttranscriptional regulatory element
   5938..5957    +  misc_feature   cPPT/CTS (fragment): central polypurine tract and central termination sequence of HIV-1
   5959..6192    +  LTR            3' LTR (ΔU3): self-inactivating 3' long terminal repeat (LTR) from HIV-1
   6270..6391    +  polyA_signal   SV40 poly(A) signal: SV40 polyadenylation signal
   6431..6566    +  rep_origin     SV40 ori: SV40 origin of replication
   6587..6605    -  promoter       T7 promoter: promoter for bacteriophage T7 RNA polymerase
   6613..6768    +  CDS            lacZα (fragment): LacZα fragment of β-galactosidase; lacZ fragment
   6773..7201    +  rep_origin     f1 ori (sequence partly withheld): f1 bacteriophage origin of replication; arrow indicates direction of (+) strand synthesis
   7254..7358    +  promoter       AmpR promoter: bla
   7359..8219    +  CDS            AmpR: β-lactamase; bla; confers resistance to ampicillin, carbenicillin, and related antibiotics
   8390..8978    +  rep_origin     ori: high-copy-number ColE1/pMB1/pBR322/pUC origin of replication
   9161..9253    +  CDS            lacI (fragment): lac repressor; lacI; The lac repressor binds to the lac operator to inhibit transcription in E. coli. This inhibition can be relieved by adding lactose or isopropyl-β-D-thiogalactopyranoside (IPTG).
   9266..9287    +  protein_bind   CAP binding site: CAP binding activates transcription in the presence of cAMP. E. coli catabolite activator protein
   9302..9332    +  promoter       lac promoter: promoter for the E. coli lac operon
   9340..9356    +  protein_bind   lac operator: The lac repressor binds to the lac operator to inhibit transcription in E. coli. This inhibition can be relieved by adding lactose or isopropyl-β-D-thiogalactopyranoside (IPTG). lac repressor encoded by lacI
   9401..9419    +  promoter       T3 promoter: promoter for bacteriophage T3 RNA polymerase
