[The description below was written by a language model from this plasmid's Addgene catalogue record and pLannotate feature annotations shown in this document.]
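Description:
TFORF3104 is a third-generation-style, self-inactivating lentiviral expression plasmid built on the pLX_TRC317 backbone and carrying the human transcription factor NKX2-5, a homeodomain protein required for heart and spleen development. It belongs to a barcoded transcription factor ORF collection in which each construct bears a unique 24-bp barcode, so that the overexpressed factor can be identified by sequencing in pooled screens such as directed-differentiation experiments. The barcode is not annotated in the feature table, so its exact position is not stated in the record. In bacteria the plasmid is maintained through a high-copy ColE1/pUC-type origin and ampicillin resistance (AmpR). An f1 origin and remnants of a lac/lacZα cloning region flanked by T7 and T3 promoters are also present in the backbone. The depositor notes that recombination can occur, which is a common concern with LTR-containing plasmids.

The viral genome is transcribed from an RSV promoter fused to a truncated HIV-1 5' LTR, followed by the Ψ packaging signal, a partial gag sequence, the RRE for Rev-dependent nuclear export, and a cPPT/CTS that aids nuclear import. It ends in a ΔU3 3' LTR, which inactivates LTR promoter activity after integration, followed by an SV40 polyadenylation signal. Within this unit, an SV40 early promoter drives puromycin N-acetyltransferase for selection of transduced mammalian cells. Downstream, the EF-1α promoter drives the NKX2-5 ORF, which was inserted by Gateway cloning and is flanked by attB1 and attB2 sites. The ORF reads through attB2 into a C-terminal V5 epitope tag for detection, and a WPRE after the cassette enhances transcript stability and expression. The annotated full sequence of 9,442 nt matches the stated backbone plus insert sizes.
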