Addgene plasmid #144580: TFORF3104
Purpose: Lentiviral vector for overexpressing transcription factor ORFs with unique 24-bp barcodes. Barcodes facilitate identification of transcription factors in pooled screens.
Depositing lab: Feng Zhang. Depositing organization: Broad Institute. Publication: A transcription factor atlas of directed differentiation. Joung J, Ma S, Tay T, Geiger-Schuller KR, Kirchgatterer PC, Verdine VK, Guo B, Arias-Garcia MA, Allen WE, Singh A, Kuksenko O, Abudayyeh OO, Gootenberg JS, Fu Z, Macrae RK, Buenrostro JD, Regev A, Zhang F. Cell. 2023 Jan 5;186(1):209-229.e26. doi: 10.1016/j.cell.2022.11.026. PubMed 36608654.
Backbone
  Vector backbone: pLX_TRC317
  Backbone manufacturer: Broad Institute Genetic Perturbation Platform
  Backbone size w/o insert (bp): 8264
  Vector type: Mammalian Expression, Lentiviral
  Selectable markers: Puromycin
Growth in bacteria
  Bacterial resistance: Ampicillin, 100 μg/mL
  Growth temperature: 37°C
  Growth strain: NEB Stable
  Copy number: High Copy
Gene/Insert
  Gene/Insert name: NKX2-5
  Species: H. sapiens (human)
  Insert size (bp): 1178
  Entrez Gene: NKX2-5 (a.k.a. CHNG5, CSX, CSX1, HLHS2, NKX2.5, NKX2E, NKX4-1, VSD3)
  Promoter: EF1a
  Tag / fusion protein: V5 (C terminal on insert)
  Cloning method: Gateway Cloning
  Sequencing primers: 5′ GGGTGGAGACTGAAGTTAGGCCAG; 3′ CACATAGCGTAAAAGGAGCAACATAG
Resource information
  A portion of this plasmid was derived from a plasmid made by: Broad Institute Genetic Perturbation Platform
Terms and licenses: Academic/Nonprofit Terms; Industry Terms: Not Available to Industry
Depositor comments: NM_004387.3 Please test multiple small colonies in case of plasmid recombination. To make this collection available in a timely manner, a portion of this collection was not fully sequenced by Addgene. If an Addgene verified full plasmid sequence is not available, please contact us prior to placing an order to request the full sequence.
How to cite: TFORF3104 was a gift from Feng Zhang (Addgene plasmid # 144580 ; http://n2t.net/addgene:144580 ; RRID:Addgene_144580)
