>Addgene plasmid #144580 | TFORF3104 | depositor partial sequence | sequence record 285855 | Insert
ATCGATTGATCAACAAGTTTGTACAAAAAAGTTGGCATGTTCCCCAGCCCTGCTCTCACGCCCACGCCCT
TCTCAGTCAAAGACATCCTAAACCTGGAACAGCAGCAGCGCAGCCTGGCTGCCGCCGGAGAGCTCTCTGC
CCGCCTGGAGGCGACCCTGGCGCCCTCCTCCTGCATGCTGGCCGCCTTCAAGCCAGAGGCCTACGCTGGG
CCCGAGGCGGCTGCGCCGGGCCTCCCAGAGCTGCGCGCAGAGCTGGGCCGCGCGCCTTCACCGGCCAAGT
GTGCGTCTGCCTTTCCCGCCGCCCCCGCCTTCTATCCACGTGCCTACAGCGACCCCGACCCAGCCAAGGA
CCCTAGAGCCGAAAAGAAAGAGCTGTGCGCGCTGCAGAAGGCGGTGGAGCTGGAGAAGACAGAGGCGGAC
AACGCGGAGCGGCCCCGGGCGCGACGGCGGAGGAAGCCGCGCGTGCTCTTCTCGCAGGCGCAGGTCTATG
AGCTGGAGCGGCGCTTCAAGCAGCAGCGGTACCTGTCGGCCCCCGAACGCGACCAGCTGGCCAGCGTGCT
GAAACTCACGTCCACGCAGGTCAAGATCTGGTTCCAGAACCGGCGCTACAAGTGCAAGCGGCAGCGGCAG
GACCAGACTCTGGAGCTGGTGGGGCTGCCCCCGCCGCCGCCGCCGCCTGCCCGCAGGATCGCGGTGCCAG
TGCTGGTGCGCGATGGCAAGCCATGCCTAGGGGACTCGGCGCCCTACGCGCCTGCCTACGGCGTGGGCCT
CAATCCCTACGGTTATAACGCCTACCCCGCCTATCCGGGTTACGGCGGCGCGGCCTGCAGCCCTGGCTAC
AGCTGCACTGCCGCTTACCCCGCCGGGCCTTCCCCAGCGCAGCCGGCCACTGCCGCCGCCAACAACAACT
TCGTGAACTTCGGCGTCGGGGACTTGAATGCGGTTCAGAGCCCCGGGATTCCGCAGAGCAACTCGGGAGT
GTCCACGCTGCATGGTATCCGAGCCTGGTACCCAACTTTCTTGTACAAAGTGGTTGATATCGGTAAGCCT
ATCCCTAACCCTCTCCTCGGTCTCGATTCTACGTAGTAATGAACTAGTCCGTAACTTGAAAGTATTTCGA
TTTCTTGGCTTTATATATCTTGTGGAAAGGACGATGCAACACTGCACAATGAAGACAG
