>Addgene plasmid #144580 | TFORF3104 | depositor partial sequence | sequence record 285856 | Barcode
TGCAACACTGCACAATGAAGACAG
